>Addgene plasmid #148375 | pAc5.1B-EGFP-DmThor-S65DT70D_AB | depositor full sequence | sequence record 290823 | Full Sequence
CTTCAAGGAATTAATTCTATATTCTAAAAACACAAATGATACTTCTAAAAAAAATCATGAATGGCATCAA
CTCTGAATCAAATCTTTGCAGATGCACCTACTTCTCATTTCCACTGTCACATCATTTTTCCAGATCTCGC
TGCCTGTTATGTGGCCCACAAACCAAGACACGTTTTATGGCCATTAAAGCTGGCTGATCGTCGCCAAACA
CCAAATACATATCAATATGTACATTCGAGAAAGAAGCGATCAAAGAAGCGTCTTCGGGCGAGTAGGAGAA
TGCGGAGGAGAAGGAGAACGAGCTGATCTAGTATCTCTCCACAATCCAATGCCAACTGACCAACTGGCCA
TATTCGGAGCAATTTGAAGCCAATTTCCATCGCCTGGCGATCGCTCCATTCTTGGCTATATGTTTTTCAC
CGTTCCCGGGGCCATTTTCAAAGACTCGTCGGTAAGATAAGATTGTGTCACTCGCTGTCTCTCTTCATTT
GTCGAAGAATGCTGAGGAATTTCGCGATGACGTCGGCGAGTATTTTGAAGAATGAGAATAATTTGTATTT
ATACGAAAATCAGTTAGTGGAATTTTCTACAAAAACATGTTATCTATAGATAATTTTGTTGCAAAATATG
TTGACTATGACAAAGATTGTATGTATATACCTTTAATGTATTCTCATTTTCTTATGTATTTATAATGGCA
ATGATGATACTGATGATATTTTAAGATGATGCCAGACCACAGGCTGATTTCTGCGTCTTTTGCCGAACGC
AGTGCATGTGCGGTTGTTGTTTTTTGGAATAGTTTCAATTTTCGGACTGTCCGCTTTGATTTCAGTTTCT
TGGCTTATTCAAAAAGCAAAGTAAAGCCAAAAAAGCGAGATGGCAATACCAAATGCGGCAAAACGGTAGT
GGAAGGAAAGGGGTGCGGGGCAGCGGAAGGAAGGGTGGGGCGGGGCGTGGCGGGGTCTGTGGCTGGGCGC
GACGTCACCGACGTTGGAGCCACTCCTTTGACCATGTGTGCGTGTGTGTATTATTCGTGTCTCGCCACTC
GCCGGTTGTTTTTTTCTTTTTATCTCGCTCTCTCTAGCGCCATCTCGTACGCATGCTCAACGCACCGCAT
GTTGCCGTGTCCTTTATGCGTCATTTTGGCTCGAAATAGGCAATTATTTAAACAAAGATTAGTCAACGAA
AACGCTAAAATAAATAAGTCTACAATATGGTTACTTATTGCCATGTGTGTGCAGCCAACGATAGCAACAA
AAGCAACAACACAGTGGCTTTCCCTCTTTCACTTTTTGTTTGCAAGCGCGTGCGAGCAAGACGGCACGAC
CGGCAAACGCAATTACGCTGACAAAGAGCAGACGAAGTTTTGGCCGAAAAACATCAAGGCGCCTGATACG
AATGCATTTGCAATAACAATTGCGATATTTAATATTGTTTATGAAGCTGTTTGACTTCAAAACACACAAA
AAAAAAAATAAAACAAATTATTTGAAAGAGAATTAGGAATCGGACAGCTTATCGTTACGGGCTAACAGCA
CACCGAGACGAAATAGCTTACCTGACGTCACAGCCTCTGGAAGAACTGCCGCCAAGCAGAGAGAGAGAGA
AAAAGAGGGAGAGCAGCTTAGACCGCATGTGCTTGTGTGTGAGGCGTCTCTCTCTTCGTCTCCTGTTTGC
GCAAACGCATAGACTGCACTGAGAAAATCGATTACCTATTTTTTATGAATGAATATTTGCACTATTACTA
TTCAAAACTATTAAGATAGCAATCACATTCAATAGCCAAATACTATACCACCTGAGCGATGCAACGAAAT
GATCAATTTGAGCAAAAATGCTGCATATTTAGGACGGCATCATTATAGAAATGCTTCTTGCTGTGTACTT
TTCTCTCGTCTGGCAGCTGTTTCGCCGTTATTGTTAAAACCGGCTTAAGTTAGGTGTGTTTTCTACGACT
AGTGATGCCCCTACTAGAAGATGTGTGTTGCACAAATGTCCCTGAATAACCAATTTGAAGTGCAGATAGC
AGTAAACGTAAGCTAATATGAATATTATTTAACTGTAATGTTTTAATATCGCTGGACATTACTAATAAAC
CCACTATAAACACATGTACATATGTATGTTTTGGCATACAATGAGTAGTTGGGGAAAAAATGTGTAAAAG
CACCGTGACCATCACAGCATAAAGATAACCAGCTGAAGTATCGAATATGAGTAACCCCCAAATTGAATCA
CATGCCGCAACTGATAGGACCCATGGAAGTACACTCTTCATGGCGATATACAAGACACACACAAGCACGA
ACACCCAGTTGCGGAGGAAATTCTCCGTAAATGAAAACCCAATCGGCGAACAATTCATACCCATATATGG
TAAAAGTTTTGAACGCGACTTGAGAGCGGAGAGCATTGCGGCTGATAAGGTTTTAGCGCTAAGCGGGCTT
TATAAAACGGGCTGCGGGACCAGTTTTCATATCACTACCGTTTGAGTTCTTGTGCTGTGTGGATACTCCT
CCCGACACAAAGCCGCTCCATCAGCCAGCAGTCGTCTAATCCAGAGACCCCGGATCGGGGTACCAACATG
GTGAGCAAGGGCGAGGAGCTGTTCACCGGGGTGGTGCCCATCCTGGTCGAGCTGGACGGCGACGTAAACG
GCCACAAGTTCAGCGTGTCCGGCGAGGGCGAGGGCGATGCCACCTACGGCAAGCTGACCCTGAAGTTCAT
CTGCACCACCGGCAAGCTGCCCGTGCCCTGGCCCACCCTCGTGACCACCCTGACCTACGGCGTGCAGTGC
TTCAGCCGCTACCCCGACCACATGAAGCAGCACGACTTCTTCAAGTCCGCCATGCCCGAAGGCTACGTCC
AGGAGCGCACCATCTTCTTCAAGGACGACGGCAACTACAAGACCCGCGCCGAGGTGAAGTTCGAGGGCGA
CACCCTGGTGAACCGCATCGAGCTGAAGGGCATCGACTTCAAGGAGGACGGCAACATCCTGGGGCACAAG
CTGGAGTACAACTACAACAGCCACAACGTCTATATCATGGCCGACAAGCAGAAGAACGGCATCAAGGTGA
ACTTCAAGATCCGCCACAACATCGAGGACGGCAGCGTGCAGCTCGCCGACCACTACCAGCAGAACACCCC
CATCGGCGACGGCCCCGTGCTGCTGCCCGACAACCACTACCTGAGCACCCAGTCCGCCCTGAGCAAAGAC
CCCAACGAGAAGCGCGATCACATGGTCCTGCTGGAGTTCGTGACCGCCGCCGGGATCACTCTCGGCATGG
ACGAGCTGTACAAGCCAAGCTTGAATTCTGCAGATATCATGTCCGCTTCACCCACCGCCCGTCAAGCCAT
CACCCAGGCCCTGCCCATGATCACCAGGAAGGTTGTCATCTCGGATCCGATCCAGATGCCCGAGGTGTAC
TCCTCGACGCCCGGCGGAACCCTCTACTCCACCACTCCTGGAGGCACCAAACTTATCTACGAGCGGGCTT
TCATGAAGAATCTCCGTGGCGACCCATTGAGCCAAGACCCGCCGTCCAACGTGCCCAGTTGCTTGCTGAG
GGGCACTCCGCGTACTCCCTTCCGCAAGTGCGTGCCCGTCCCCACGGAACTGATCAAGCAGACCAAGTCG
CTGAAGATCGAGGACCAGGAACAGTTCCAACTGGATCTGTAACGCTCGAGTCTAGAGGGCCCGCGGTTCG
AAGGTAAGCCTATCCCTAACCCTCTCCTCGGTCTCGATTCTACGCGTACCGGTCATCATCACCATCACCA
TTGAGTTTAAACCCGCTGATCAGCCTCGACTGTGCCTTCTAAGGCCTGAGCTCGCTGATCAGCCTCGATC
GAGGATCCAGACATGATAAGATACATTGATGAGTTTGGACAAACCACAACTAGAATGCAGTGAAAAAAAT
GCTTTATTTGTGAAATTTGTGATGCTATTGCTTTATTTGTAACCATTATAAGCTGCAATAAACAAGTTAA
CAACAACAATTGCATTCATTTTATGTTTCAGGTTCAGGGGGAGGTGTGGGAGGTTTTTTAAAGCAAGTAA
AACCTCTACAAATGTGGTATGGCTGATTATGATCAGTCGACCGATGCCCTTGAGAGCCTTCAACCCAGTC
AGCTCCTTCCGGTGGGCGCGGGGCATGACTATCGTCGCCGCACTTATGACTGTCTTCTTTATCATGCAAC
TCGTAGGACAGGTGCCGGCAGCGCTCTGGGTCATTTTCGGCGAGGACCGCTTTCGCTGGAGCGCGACGAT
GATCGGCCTGTCGCTTGCGGTATTCGGAATCTTGCACGCCCTCGCTCAAGCCTTCGTCACTGGTCCCGCC
ACCAAACGTTTCGGCGAGAAGCAGGCCATTATCGCCGGCATGGCGGCCGACGCGCTGGGCTACGTCTTGC
TGGCGTTCGCGACGCGAGGCTGGATGGCCTTCCCCATTATGATTCTTCTCGCTTCCGGCGGCATCGGGAT
GCCCGCGTTGCAGGCCATGCTGTCCAGGCAGGTAGATGACGACCATCAGGGACAGCTTCAAGGATCGCTC
GCGGCTCTTACCAGCCAGCAAAAGGCCAGGAACCGTAAAAAGGCCGCGTTGCTGGCGTTTTTCCATAGGC
TCCGCCCCCCTGACGAGCATCACAAAAATCGACGCTCAAGTCAGAGGTGGCGAAACCCGACAGGACTATA
AAGATACCAGGCGTTTCCCCCTGGAAGCTCCCTCGTGCGCTCTCCTGTTCCGACCCTGCCGCTTACCGGA
TACCTGTCCGCCTTTCTCCCTTCGGGAAGCGTGGCGCTTTCTCAATGCTCACGCTGTAGGTATCTCAGTT
CGGTGTAGGTCGTTCGCTCCAAGCTGGGCTGTGTGCACGAACCCCCCGTTCAGCCCGACCGCTGCGCCTT
ATCCGGTAACTATCGTCTTGAGTCCAACCCGGTAAGACACGACTTATCGCCACTGGCAGCAGCCACTGGT
AACAGGATTAGCAGAGCGAGGTATGTAGGCGGTGCTACAGAGTTCTTGAAGTGGTGGCCTAACTACGGCT
ACACTAGAAGGACAGTATTTGGTATCTGCGCTCTGCTGAAGCCAGTTACCTTCGGAAAAAGAGTTGGTAG
CTCTTGATCCGGCAAACAAACCACCGCTGGTAGCGGTGGTTTTTTTGTTTGCAAGCAGCAGATTACGCGC
AGAAAAAAAGGATCTCAAGAAGATCCTTTGATCTTTTCTACGGGGTCTGACGCTCAGTGGAACGAAAACT
CACGTTAAGGGATTTTGGTCATGAGATTATCAAAAAGGATCTTCACCTAGATCCTTTTAAATTAAAAATG
AAGTTTTAAATCAATCTAAAGTATATATGAGTAAACTTGGTCTGACAGTTACCAATGCTTAATCAGTGAG
GCACCTATCTCAGCGATCTGTCTATTTCGTTCATCCATAGTTGCCTGACTCCCCGTCGTGTAGATAACTA
CGATACGGGAGGGCTTACCATCTGGCCCCAGTGCTGCAATGATACCGCGAGACCCACGCTCACCGGCTCC
AGATTTATCAGCAATAAACCAGCCAGCCGGAAGGGCCGAGCGCAGAAGTGGTCCTGCAACTTTATCCGCC
TCCATCCAGTCTATTAATTGTTGCCGGGAAGCTAGAGTAAGTAGTTCGCCAGTTAATAGTTTGCGCAACG
TTGTTGCCATTGCTGCAGGCATCGTGGTGTCACGCTCGTCGTTTGGTATGGCTTCATTCAGCTCCGGTTC
CCAACGATCAAGGCGAGTTACATGATCCCCCATGTTGTGCAAAAAAGCGGTTAGCTCCTTCGGTCCTCCG
ATCGTTGTCAGAAGTAAGTTGGCCGCAGTGTTATCACTCATGGTTATGGCAGCACTGCATAATTCTCTTA
CTGTCATGCCATCCGTAAGATGCTTTTCTGTGACTGGTGAGTACTCAACCAAGTCATTCTGAGAATAGTG
TATGCGGCGACCGAGTTGCTCTTGCCCGGCGTCAACACGGGATAATACCGCGCCACATAGCAGAACTTTA
AAAGTGCTCATCATTGGAAAACGTTCTTCGGGGCGAAAACTCTCAAGGATCTTACCGCTGTTGAGATCCA
GTTCGATGTAACCCACTCGTGCACCCAACTGATCTTCAGCATCTTTTACTTTCACCAGCGTTTCTGGGTG
AGCAAAAACAGGAAGGCAAAATGCCGCAAAAAAGGGAATAAGGGCGACACGGAAATGTTGAATACTCATA
CTCTTCCTTTTTCAATATTATTGAAGCATTTATCAGGGTTATTGTCTCATGAGCGGATACATATTTGAAT
GTATTTAGAAAAATAAACAAATAGGGGTTCCGCGCACATTTCCCCGAAAAGTGCCACCTGACGTCTAAGA
AACCATTATTATCATGACATTAACCTATAAAAATAGGCGTATCACGAGGCCCTTTCGT
Features (pLannotate 1.2.2; 10 found; start..end, strand, type, name):
     56..2568    +  promoter       Ac5 promoter: Drosophila melanogaster actin 5C promoter
   2588..3304    +  CDS            EGFP: EGFP is a basic (constitutively fluorescent) green fluorescent protein published in 1996, derived from Aequorea victoria. It is reported to be a rapidly-maturing weak dimer with moderate acid sensitivity.
   3329..3679    +  CDS            Thor: 4EBP_DROME - Experimental evidence at protein level: Swiss-Prot protein existence level 1. Repressor of translation initiation that regulates eIF4E1 activity by preventing its assembly into the eIF4F complex (PubMed:11389445, PubMed:19804760, PubMed:25702871). Hypophosphorylated form competes with eIF4G1 and strongly binds to eIF4E1, leading to repress translation (PubMed:25702871). In contrast, hyperphosphorylated form dissociates from eIF4E1, allowing interaction between eIF4G1 and eIF4E1, leading to initiation of translation (PubMed:25702871). Acts as a regulator of various biological proce
   3713..3754    +  CDS            V5 tag: epitope tag from simian virus 5
   3854..3988    -  polyA_signal   SV40 poly(A) signal: SV40 polyadenylation signal
   4011..4095    -  CDS            large T antigen (fragment): large T antigen from SV40 (simian virus 40)
   4096..4566    +  CDS            TcR (fragment): tetracycline efflux protein; tet; confers resistance to tetracycline
   4610..5198    -  rep_origin     ori: high-copy-number ColE1/pMB1/pBR322/pUC origin of replication
   5369..6229    -  CDS            AmpR: β-lactamase; bla; confers resistance to ampicillin, carbenicillin, and related antibiotics
   6230..6334    -  promoter       AmpR promoter: bla
