[The description below was written by a language model from this plasmid's Addgene catalogue record and pLannotate feature annotations shown in this document.]
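Description:
pAc5.1B-EGFP-DmThor-S65DT70D_AB is a 6,428 nt insect expression plasmid for producing a GFP-tagged mutant form of the Drosophila melanogaster translational repressor Thor (4E-BP) in insect cells. The catalogue lists the backbone as unknown, although the name and annotated parts point to a pAc5.1-type vector. In bacteria it is maintained through a ColE1/pUC-type origin and selected with ampicillin via the AmpR (β-lactamase) gene and its bla promoter. The record describes it as low copy, even though the annotated origin is of the high-copy class. Short fragments of a tetracycline resistance gene and of SV40 large T antigen are also detected. These appear to be non-functional backbone remnants.

Expression is driven by the Drosophila actin 5C (Ac5) promoter, a strong constitutive promoter commonly used in fly cell lines. Downstream lies an EGFP coding sequence followed by the Thor open reading frame, an arrangement consistent with an N-terminal EGFP fusion. A V5 epitope tag is annotated just after Thor, but the record does not show whether it is in frame or preceded by a stop codon. An SV40 polyadenylation signal follows the cassette and is annotated on the reverse strand.

The insert name indicates S65D and T70D substitutions, aspartates that are typically introduced to mimic phosphorylation, and the depositor also notes two silent differences from the reference transcript. Because hypophosphorylated Thor binds eIF4E and blocks its association with eIF4G, while hyperphosphorylation releases it, this construct is suited to testing how phosphorylation at these positions affects eIF4E binding and translational repression. The EGFP tag allows detection or pulldown.
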