Addgene plasmid #148375: pAc5.1B-EGFP-DmThor-S65DT70D_AB
Purpose: Insect Expression of DmThor-S65DT70D
Depositing lab: Elisa Izaurralde. Depositing organization: Max Planck Institute for Developmental Biology. Publication: Molecular architecture of 4E-BP translational inhibitors bound to eIF4E. Peter D, Igreja C, Weber R, Wohlbold L, Weiler C, Ebertsch L, Weichenrieder O, Izaurralde E. Mol Cell. 2015 Mar 19;57(6):1074-87. doi: 10.1016/j.molcel.2015.01.017. Epub 2015 Feb 19. PubMed 25702871.
Backbone
  Vector backbone: Unknown
  Vector type: Insect Expression
Growth in bacteria
  Bacterial resistance: Ampicillin, 100 μg/mL
  Growth temperature: 37°C
  Growth strain: DH5alpha
  Copy number: Low Copy
Gene/Insert
  Gene/Insert name: DmThor-S65DT70D
  Species: D. melanogaster (fly)
  Mutation: two silent mutations compared to the sequence given by NCBI: NM_057947.4
  Entrez Gene: Thor (a.k.a. Dmel_CG8846, 153432_at, 43-BP, 4E-BP, 4E-BP1, 4EBP, 4e-BP, 4e-bp, 4eBP, 4ebp, BcDNA.HL08053, BcDNA:HL08053, CG8846, CT8705, Dm 4E-BP, Dmel\CG8846, Phas1, Thor/EIF4EBP, anon-WO0172774.158, d4E-BP, d4E-BP1, d4EBP, d4e-bp, d4eBP, dthor, eIF4E-BP, l(2)06270, l(2)k07736, l(2)k13517, pp20, thor)
  Cloning method: Unknown
Terms and licenses: Academic/Nonprofit Terms; Industry Terms: Not Available to Industry
Depositor comments: Plasmids from this collection were made available to the research community and donated after the lab closed. Please note that the sequence provided by the depositing laboratory may be theoretical/predicted or based on Sanger sequencing results. There may be discrepancies between sequencing results obtained by Addgene and the depositor sequence. If an Addgene verified sequence is not available, please contact before placing your order to request that our lab fully sequence the plasmid.
How to cite: pAc5.1B-EGFP-DmThor-S65DT70D_AB was a gift from Elisa Izaurralde (Addgene plasmid # 148375 ; http://n2t.net/addgene:148375 ; RRID:Addgene_148375)
